>Addgene plasmid #161107 | pDONR221-MFSD5_STOP | addgene full sequence | sequence record 442087 | Addgene NGS Result
CCCTGATTCTGTGGATAACCGTATTACCGCCTTTGAGTGAGCTGATACCGCTCGCCGCAGCCGAACGACC
GAGCGCAGCGAGTCAGTGAGCGAGGAAGCGGAAGAGCGCCCAATACGCAAACCGCCTCTCCCCGCGCGTT
GGCCGATTCATTAATGCAGCTGGCACGACAGGTTTCCCGACTGGAAAGCGGGCAGTGAGCGCAACGCAAT
TAATACGCGTACCGCTAGCCAGGAAGAGTTTGTAGAAACGCAAAAAGGCCATCCGTCAGGATGGCCTTCT
GCTTAGTTTGATGCCTGGCAGTTTATGGCGGGCGTCCTGCCCGCCACCCTCCGGGCCGTTGCTTCACAAC
GTTCAAATCCGCTCCCGGCGGATTTGTCCTACTCAGGAGAGCGTTCACCGACAAACAACAGATAAAACGA
AAGGCCCAGTCTTCCGACTGAGCCTTTCGTTTTATTTGATGCCTGGCAGTTCCCTACTCTCGCGTTAACG
CTAGCATGGATGTTTTCCCAGTCACGACGTTGTAAAACGACGGCCAGTCTTAAGCTCGGGCCCCAAATAA
TGATTTTATTTTGACTGATAGTGACCTGTTCGTTGCAACACATTGATGAGCAATGCTTTTTTATAATGCC
AACTTTGTACAAAAAAGCAGGCTCCACCATGCTGGTGACCGCATACCTGGCCTTCGTGGGACTGCTGGCA
TCTTGCCTGGGACTGGAGCTGAGCAGGTGTAGAGCAAAGCCACCTGGAAGGGCCTGCTCCAACCCATCTT
TTCTGAGATTCCAGCTGGACTTTTACCAGGTGTATTTCCTGGCCCTGGCAGCAGATTGGCTGCAGGCACC
CTACCTGTATAAGCTGTACCAGCACTACTATTTTCTGGAGGGCCAGATCGCCATCCTGTACGTGTGCGGA
CTGGCAAGCACAGTGCTGTTCGGACTGGTGGCAAGCTCCCTGGTGGACTGGCTGGGACGGAAGAATAGCT
GCGTGCTGTTCAGCCTGACCTACAGCCTGTGCTGTCTGACAAAGCTGTCCCAGGATTATTTCGTGCTGCT
GGTGGGAAGAGCCCTGGGAGGACTGAGCACCGCCCTGCTGTTTTCCGCCTTCGAGGCCTGGTACATCCAC
GAGCACGTGGAGAGGCACGACTTTCCAGCCGAGTGGATCCCAGCCACATTTGCCAGGGCAGCATTCTGGA
ACCACGTGCTGGCAGTGGTGGCAGGAGTGGCAGCAGAGGCCGTGGCATCTTGGATCGGACTGGGACCTGT
GGCACCATTCGTGGCCGCCATCCCTCTGCTGGCCCTGGCAGGCGCCCTGGCCCTGAGGAACTGGGGCGAG
AATTATGACAGGCAGCGCGCCTTTAGCAGGACCTGCGCAGGAGGACTGAGGTGTCTGCTGTCCGATCGGA
GAGTGCTGCTGCTGGGCACCATCCAGGCCCTGTTCGAGTCCGTGATCTTCATCTTCGTGTTCCTGTGGAC
ACCAGTGCTGGATCCACACGGAGCACCTCTGGGAATCATCTTTTCTAGCTTCATGGCCGCCTCTCTGCTG
GGCTCCTCTCTGTACAGGATCGCCACAAGCAAGCGGTACCACCTGCAGCCTATGCACCTGCTGTCCCTGG
CCGTGCTGATCGTGGTGTTTTCTCTGTTCATGCTGACCTTTAGCACATCCCCTGGCCAGGAGTCCCCAGT
GGAGTCTTTTATCGCCTTCCTGCTGATCGAGCTGGCCTGTGGCCTGTACTTTCCCTCTATGAGCTTCCTG
AGGCGCAAAGTGATCCCTGAGACCGAGCAGGCAGGCGTGCTGAACTGGTTCAGGGTGCCACTGCACTCCC
TGGCATGCCTGGGACTGCTGGTGCTGCACGACTCTGATCGGAAGACCGGCACAAGAAATATGTTTAGCAT
CTGTAGCGCCGTGATGGTCATGGCACTGCTGGCTGTCGTAGGGCTTTTCACGGTAGTTCGGCACGACGCA
GAGCTGAGAGTGCCATCCCCCACAGAGGAGCCCTATGCCCCTGAGCTGTAAGACCCAGCTTTCTTGTACA
AAGTTGGCATTATAAGAAAGCATTGCTTATCAATTTGTTGCAACGAACAGGTCACTATCAGTCAAAATAA
AATCATTATTTGCCATCCAGCTGATATCCCCTATAGTGAGTCGTATTACATGGTCATAGCTGTTTCCTGG
CAGCTCTGGCCCGTGTCTCAAAATCTCTGATGTTACATTGCACAAGATAAAAATATATCATCATGAACAA
TAAAACTGTCTGCTTACATAAACAGTAATACAAGGGGTGTTATGAGCCATATTCAACGGGAAACGTCGAG
GCCGCGATTAAATTCCAACATGGATGCTGATTTATATGGGTATAAATGGGCTCGCGATAATGTCGGGCAA
TCAGGTGCGACAATCTATCGCTTGTATGGGAAGCCCGATGCGCCAGAGTTGTTTCTGAAACATGGCAAAG
GTAGCGTTGCCAATGATGTTACAGATGAGATGGTCAGACTAAACTGGCTGACGGAATTTATGCCTCTTCC
GACCATCAAGCATTTTATCCGTACTCCTGATGATGCATGGTTACTCACCACTGCGATCCCCGGAAAAACA
GCATTCCAGGTATTAGAAGAATATCCTGATTCAGGTGAAAATATTGTTGATGCGCTGGCAGTGTTCCTGC
GCCGGTTGCATTCGATTCCTGTTTGTAATTGTCCTTTTAACAGCGATCGCGTATTTCGTCTCGCTCAGGC
GCAATCACGAATGAATAACGGTTTGGTTGATGCGAGTGATTTTGATGACGAGCGTAATGGCTGGCCTGTT
GAACAAGTCTGGAAAGAAATGCATAAACTTTTGCCATTCTCACCGGATTCAGTCGTCACTCATGGTGATT
TCTCACTTGATAACCTTATTTTTGACGAGGGGAAATTAATAGGTTGTATTGATGTTGGACGAGTCGGAAT
CGCAGACCGATACCAGGATCTTGCCATCCTATGGAACTGCCTCGGTGAGTTTTCTCCTTCATTACAGAAA
CGGCTTTTTCAAAAATATGGTATTGATAATCCTGATATGAATAAATTGCAGTTTCATTTGATGCTCGATG
AGTTTTTCTAATCAGAATTGGTTAATTGGTTGTAACACTGGCAGAGCATTACGCTGACTTGACGGGACGG
CGCAAGCTCATGACCAAAATCCCTTAACGTGAGTTACGCGTCGTTCCACTGAGCGTCAGACCCCGTAGAA
AAGATCAAAGGATCTTCTTGAGATCCTTTTTTTCTGCGCGTAATCTGCTGCTTGCAAACAAAAAAACCAC
CGCTACCAGCGGTGGTTTGTTTGCCGGATCAAGAGCTACCAACTCTTTTTCCGAAGGTAACTGGCTTCAG
CAGAGCGCAGATACCAAATACTGTTCTTCTAGTGTAGCCGTAGTTAGGCCACCACTTCAAGAACTCTGTA
GCACCGCCTACATACCTCGCTCTGCTAATCCTGTTACCAGTGGCTGCTGCCAGTGGCGATAAGTCGTGTC
TTACCGGGTTGGACTCAAGACGATAGTTACCGGATAAGGCGCAGCGGTCGGGCTGAACGGGGGGTTCGTG
CACACAGCCCAGCTTGGAGCGAACGACCTACACCGAACTGAGATACCTACAGCGTGAGCTATGAGAAAGC
GCCACGCTTCCCGAAGGGAGAAAGGCGGACAGGTATCCGGTAAGCGGCAGGGTCGGAACAGGAGAGCGCA
CGAGGGAGCTTCCAGGGGGAAACGCCTGGTATCTTTATAGTCCTGTCGGGTTTCGCCACCTCTGACTTGA
GCGTCGATTTTTGTGATGCTCGTCAGGGGGGCGGAGCCTATGGAAAAACGCCAGCAACGCGGCCTTTTTA
CGGTTCCTGGCCTTTTGCTGGCCTTTTGCTCACATGTTCTTTCCTGCGTTATC
Features (pLannotate 1.2.2; 11 found; start..end, strand, type, name):
      1..104     +  rep_origin     RSF ori (fragment): Plasmids containing the RSF 1030 origin of replication can be propagated in E. coli cells that contain additional plasmids with compatible origins.
    106..198     +  CDS            lacI (fragment): lac repressor; lacI; The lac repressor binds to the lac operator to inhibit transcription in E. coli. This inhibition can be relieved by adding lactose or isopropyl-β-D-thiogalactopyranoside (IPTG).
    253..280     -  terminator     rrnB T2 terminator: transcription terminator T2 from the E. coli rrnB gene
    412..455     +  terminator     rrnB T1 terminator: Escherichia coli rrnB; transcription terminator T1 from the E. coli rrnB gene
    502..538     -  CDS            lacZα (fragment): LacZα fragment of β-galactosidase; lacZ fragment
    554..653     +  protein_bind   attL1: mutant version of attL; recombination site for the Gateway® LR reaction LR Clonase™
    659..2008    +  CDS            MFSD5: MFSD5_HUMAN - Experimental evidence at protein level: Swiss-Prot protein existence level 1. Mediates high-affinity intracellular uptake of the rare oligo-element molybdenum. From Homo sapiens (Human).
   2013..2112    -  protein_bind   attL2: mutant version of attL; recombination site for the Gateway® LR reaction LR Clonase™
   2130..2148    -  promoter       T7 promoter: promoter for bacteriophage T7 RNA polymerase
   2282..3091    +  CDS            KanR: aminoglycoside phosphotransferase; aph(3')-Ia; confers resistance to kanamycin in bacteria or G418 (Geneticin®) in eukaryotes
   3238..3826    +  rep_origin     ori: high-copy-number ColE1/pMB1/pBR322/pUC origin of replication
