>Addgene plasmid #161107 | pDONR221-MFSD5_STOP | analyzer sequence | sequence record 312148
CTTTCCTGCGTTATCCCCTGATTCTGTGGATAACCGTATTACCGCCTTTGAGTGAGCTGATACCGCTCGC
CGCAGCCGAACGACCGAGCGCAGCGAGTCAGTGAGCGAGGAAGCGGAAGAGCGCCCAATACGCAAACCGC
CTCTCCCCGCGCGTTGGCCGATTCATTAATGCAGCTGGCACGACAGGTTTCCCGACTGGAAAGCGGGCAG
TGAGCGCAACGCAATTAATACGCGTACCGCTAGCCAGGAAGAGTTTGTAGAAACGCAAAAAGGCCATCCG
TCAGGATGGCCTTCTGCTTAGTTTGATGCCTGGCAGTTTATGGCGGGCGTCCTGCCCGCCACCCTCCGGG
CCGTTGCTTCACAACGTTCAAATCCGCTCCCGGCGGATTTGTCCTACTCAGGAGAGCGTTCACCGACAAA
CAACAGATAAAACGAAAGGCCCAGTCTTCCGACTGAGCCTTTCGTTTTATTTGATGCCTGGCAGTTCCCT
ACTCTCGCGTTAACGCTAGCATGGATGTTTTCCCAGTCACGACGTTGTAAAACGACGGCCAGTCTTAAGC
TCGGGCCCCAAATAATGATTTTATTTTGACTGATAGTGACCTGTTCGTTGCAACACATTGATGAGCAATG
CTTTTTTATAATGCCAACTTTGTACAAAAAAGCAGGCTCCACCATGCTGGTGACCGCATACCTGGCCTTC
GTGGGACTGCTGGCATCTTGCCTGGGACTGGAGCTGAGCAGGTGTAGAGCAAAGCCACCTGGAAGGGCCT
GCTCCAACCCATCTTTTCTGAGATTCCAGCTGGACTTTTACCAGGTGTATTTCCTGGCCCTGGCAGCAGA
TTGGCTGCAGGCACCCTACCTGTATAAGCTGTACCAGCACTACTATTTTCTGGAGGGCCAGATCGCCATC
CTGTACGTGTGCGGACTGGCAAGCACAGTGCTGTTCGGACTGGTGGCAAGCTCCCTGGTGGACTGGCTGG
GACGGAAGAATAGCTGCGTGCTGTTCAGCCTGACCTACAGCCTGTGCTGTCTGACAAAGCTGTCCCAGGA
TTATTTCGTGCTGCTGGTGGGAAGAGCCCTGGGAGGACTGAGCACCGCCCTGCTGTTTTCCGCCTTCGAG
GCCTGGTACATCCACGAGCACGTGGAGAGGCACGACTTTCCAGCCGAGTGGATCCCAGCCACATTTGCCA
GGGCAGCATTCTGGAACCACGTGCTGGCAGTGGTGGCAGGAGTGGCAGCAGAGGCCGTGGCATCTTGGAT
CGGACTGGGACCTGTGGCACCATTCGTGGCCGCCATCCCTCTGCTGGCCCTGGCAGGCGCCCTGGCCCTG
AGGAACTGGGGCGAGAATTATGACAGGCAGCGCGCCTTTAGCAGGACCTGCGCAGGAGGACTGAGGTGTC
TGCTGTCCGATCGGAGAGTGCTGCTGCTGGGCACCATCCAGGCCCTGTTCGAGTCCGTGATCTTCATCTT
CGTGTTCCTGTGGACACCAGTGCTGGATCCACACGGAGCACCTCTGGGAATCATCTTTTCTAGCTTCATG
GCCGCCTCTCTGCTGGGCTCCTCTCTGTACAGGATCGCCACAAGCAAGCGGTACCACCTGCAGCCTATGC
ACCTGCTGTCCCTGGCCGTGCTGATCGTGGTGTTTTCTCTGTTCATGCTGACCTTTAGCACATCCCCTGG
CCAGGAGTCCCCAGTGGAGTCTTTTATCGCCTTCCTGCTGATCGAGCTGGCCTGTGGCCTGTACTTTCCC
TCTATGAGCTTCCTGAGGCGCAAAGTGATCCCTGAGACCGAGCAGGCAGGCGTGCTGAACTGGTTCAGGG
TGCCACTGCACTCCCTGGCATGCCTGGGACTGCTGGTGCTGCACGACTCTGATCGGAAGACCGGCACAAG
AAATATGTTTAGCATCTGTAGCGCCGTGATGGTCATGGCACTGCTGGCTGTCGTAGGGCTTTTCACGGTA
GTTCGGCACGACGCAGAGCTGAGAGTGCCATCCCCCACAGAGGAGCCCTATGCCCCTGAGCTGTAAGACC
CAGCTTTCTTGTACAAAGTTGGCATTATAAGAAAGCATTGCTTATCAATTTGTTGCAACGAACAGGTCAC
TATCAGTCAAAATAAAATCATTATTTGCCATCCAGCTGATATCCCCTATAGTGAGTCGTATTACATGGTC
ATAGCTGTTTCCTGGCAGCTCTGGCCCGTGTCTCAAAATCTCTGATGTTACATTGCACAAGATAAAATAA
TATCATCATGAACAATAAAACTGTCTGCTTACATAAACAGTAATACAAGGGGTGTTATGAGCCATATTCA
ACGGGAAACGTCGAGGCCGCGATTAAATTCCAACATGGATGCTGATTTATATGGGTATAAATGGGCTCGC
GATAATGTCGGGCAATCAGGTGCGACAATCTATCGCTTGTATGGGAAGCCCGATGCGCCAGAGTTGTTTC
TGAAACATGGCAAAGGTAGCGTTGCCAATGATGTTACAGATGAGATGGTCAGACTAAACTGGCTGACGGA
ATTTATGCCTCTTCCGACCATCAAGCATTTTATCCGTACTCCTGATGATGCATGGTTACTCACCACTGCG
ATCCCCGGAAAAACAGCATTCCAGGTATTAGAAGAATATCCTGATTCAGGTGAAAATATTGTTGATGCGC
TGGCAGTGTTCCTGCGCCGGTTGCATTCGATTCCTGTTTGTAATTGTCCTTTTAACAGCGATCGCGTATT
TCGTCTCGCTCAGGCGCAATCACGAATGAATAACGGTTTGGTTGATGCGAGTGATTTTGATGACGAGCGT
AATGGCTGGCCTGTTGAACAAGTCTGGAAAGAAATGCATAAACTTTTGCCATTCTCACCGGATTCAGTCG
TCACTCATGGTGATTTCTCACTTGATAACCTTATTTTTGACGAGGGGAAATTAATAGGTTGTATTGATGT
TGGACGAGTCGGAATCGCAGACCGATACCAGGATCTTGCCATCCTATGGAACTGCCTCGGTGAGTTTTCT
CCTTCATTACAGAAACGGCTTTTTCAAAAATATGGTATTGATAATCCTGATATGAATAAATTGCAGTTTC
ATTTGATGCTCGATGAGTTTTTCTAATCAGAATTGGTTAATTGGTTGTAACACTGGCAGAGCATTACGCT
GACTTGACGGGACGGCGCAAGCTCATGACCAAAATCCCTTAACGTGAGTTACGCGTCGTTCCACTGAGCG
TCAGACCCCGTAGAAAAGATCAAAGGATCTTCTTGAGATCCTTTTTTTCTGCGCGTAATCTGCTGCTTGC
AAACAAAAAAACCACCGCTACCAGCGGTGGTTTGTTTGCCGGATCAAGAGCTACCAACTCTTTTTCCGAA
GGTAACTGGCTTCAGCAGAGCGCAGATACCAAATACTGTTCTTCTAGTGTAGCCGTAGTTAGGCCACCAC
TTCAAGAACTCTGTAGCACCGCCTACATACCTCGCTCTGCTAATCCTGTTACCAGTGGCTGCTGCCAGTG
GCGATAAGTCGTGTCTTACCGGGTTGGACTCAAGACGATAGTTACCGGATAAGGCGCAGCGGTCGGGCTG
AACGGGGGGTTCGTGCACACAGCCCAGCTTGGAGCGAACGACCTACACCGAACTGAGATACCTACAGCGT
GAGCTATGAGAAAGCGCCACGCTTCCCGAAGGGAGAAAGGCGGACAGGTATCCGGTAAGCGGCAGGGTCG
GAACAGGAGAGCGCACGAGGGAGCTTCCAGGGGGAAACGCCTGGTATCTTTATAGTCCTGTCGGGTTTCG
CCACCTCTGACTTGAGCGTCGATTTTTGTGATGCTCGTCAGGGGGGCGGAGCCTATGGAAAAACGCCAGC
AACGCGGCCTTTTTACGGTTCCTGGCCTTTTGCTGGCCTTTTGCTCACATGTT
Features (pLannotate 1.2.2; 10 found; start..end, strand, type, name):
    121..213     +  CDS            lacI (fragment): lac repressor; lacI; The lac repressor binds to the lac operator to inhibit transcription in E. coli. This inhibition can be relieved by adding lactose or isopropyl-β-D-thiogalactopyranoside (IPTG).
    268..295     -  terminator     rrnB T2 terminator: transcription terminator T2 from the E. coli rrnB gene
    427..470     +  terminator     rrnB T1 terminator: Escherichia coli rrnB; transcription terminator T1 from the E. coli rrnB gene
    517..553     -  CDS            lacZα (fragment): LacZα fragment of β-galactosidase; lacZ fragment
    569..668     +  protein_bind   attL1: mutant version of attL; recombination site for the Gateway® LR reaction LR Clonase™
    674..2023    +  CDS            MFSD5: MFSD5_HUMAN - Experimental evidence at protein level: Swiss-Prot protein existence level 1. Mediates high-affinity intracellular uptake of the rare oligo-element molybdenum. From Homo sapiens (Human).
   2028..2127    -  protein_bind   attL2: mutant version of attL; recombination site for the Gateway® LR reaction LR Clonase™
   2145..2163    -  promoter       T7 promoter: promoter for bacteriophage T7 RNA polymerase
   2297..3106    +  CDS            KanR: aminoglycoside phosphotransferase; aph(3')-Ia; confers resistance to kanamycin in bacteria or G418 (Geneticin®) in eukaryotes
   3253..3841    +  rep_origin     ori: high-copy-number ColE1/pMB1/pBR322/pUC origin of replication
