[The description below was written by a language model from this plasmid's Addgene catalogue record and pLannotate feature annotations shown in this document.]
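Description:
pDONR221-MFSD5_STOP is a Gateway entry clone built on the pDONR221 backbone and carrying a codon-optimized open reading frame for human MFSD5 (also known as MGC11308 or HsMOT2), a major facilitator superfamily protein annotated as mediating high-affinity cellular uptake of molybdenum. The plasmid is about 3.9 kb in total, is maintained in E. coli at high copy through a ColE1/pUC-type origin, and is selected with kanamycin via an aminoglycoside phosphotransferase gene. Although the catalogue lists the vector type as mammalian expression, the feature tables show no eukaryotic promoter or polyadenylation signal upstream or downstream of the insert, so the clone itself serves as a shuttle for the ORF rather than as an expression vector.

The roughly 1.35 kb MFSD5 coding sequence sits between attL1 and attL2 sites, which allow directional transfer into any attR-containing destination vector by an LR Clonase reaction; promoter, tags and host range are then determined by the destination vector chosen. This version retains a stop codon at the end of the ORF, so it suits native or N-terminally tagged expression and will not read through into C-terminal fusions; a companion clone without the stop codon exists for that purpose. Upstream rrnB T1 and T2 terminators insulate the insert from read-through transcription in bacteria, and a T7 promoter lies beyond attL2 in the reverse orientation. Short lacI, lacZα and RSF ori matches are annotated only as fragments and are probably backbone remnants. The two sequence records are the same length and show the same layout, offset by 15 nt. The clone belongs to a consortium collection of solute carrier transporter constructs intended for subcloning into custom expression vectors.
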