Addgene plasmid #161107: pDONR221-MFSD5_STOP
Purpose: Gateway entry clone with codon-optimized ORF sequence for subcloning into custom expression vectors. Contains a STOP codon at the end of the codon-optimized ORF sequence.
Depositing lab: RESOLUTE Consortium & Giulio Superti-Furga. Depositing organization: CeMM Research Center for Molecular Medicine. Publication: The RESOLUTE consortium: unlocking SLC transporters for drug discovery. Superti-Furga G, Lackner D, Wiedmer T, Ingles-Prieto A, Barbosa B, Girardi E, Goldmann U, Gurtl B, Klavins K, Klimek C, Lindinger S, Lineiro-Retes E, Muller AC, Onstein S, Redinger G, Reil D, Sedlyarov V, Wolf G, Crawford M, Everley R, ... Steppan CM. Nat Rev Drug Discov. 2020 Jul;19(7):429-430. doi: 10.1038/d41573-020-00056-6. PubMed 32265506.
Backbone
  Vector backbone: pDONR221
  Backbone manufacturer: ThermoFisher Scientific
  Backbone size w/o insert (bp): 2550
  Vector type: Mammalian Expression
Growth in bacteria
  Bacterial resistance: Kanamycin, 50 μg/mL
  Growth temperature: 37°C
  Growth strain: NEB Stable
  Copy number: High Copy
Gene/Insert
  Gene/Insert name: MFSD5 (alt name: MGC11308, HsMOT2)
  Species: H. sapiens (human)
  Insert size (bp): 1353
  Entrez Gene: MFSD5 (a.k.a. MGC11308)
  Cloning method: Gateway Cloning
  Sequencing primers: 5′ M13-fwd; 3′ M13-rev
Terms and licenses: Academic/Nonprofit Terms; Industry Terms
Depositor comments: This plasmid contains a STOP codon at the end of the codon-optimized ORF. For the version of this plasmid that does not contain a STOP codon, please see Addgene plasmid 131941 For more information on the full Resolute plasmid collection, please see www.addgene.org/depositor-collections/re-solute/. Please provide your feedback on this plasmid to the RESOLUTE consortium by filling out their RESOLUTE repository feedback form: https://forms.office.com/Pages/ResponsePage.aspx?id=0e05yklzmkS7rjFGQL4N7z4feCLQvEJAmVcOCM_u885UN1JJRko0Ukg4TVQwNTZLOUxPQVJWT1NHUCQlQCN0PWcu
How to cite: pDONR221-MFSD5_STOP was a gift from RESOLUTE Consortium & Giulio Superti-Furga (Addgene plasmid # 161107 ; http://n2t.net/addgene:161107 ; RRID:Addgene_161107)
