>Addgene plasmid #161107 | pDONR221-MFSD5_STOP | depositor partial sequence | sequence record 312149 | Codon-optimized ORF of MFSD5
ATGCTGGTGACCGCATACCTGGCCTTCGTGGGACTGCTGGCATCTTGCCTGGGACTGGAGCTGAGCAGGT
GTAGAGCAAAGCCACCTGGAAGGGCCTGCTCCAACCCATCTTTTCTGAGATTCCAGCTGGACTTTTACCA
GGTGTATTTCCTGGCCCTGGCAGCAGATTGGCTGCAGGCACCCTACCTGTATAAGCTGTACCAGCACTAC
TATTTTCTGGAGGGCCAGATCGCCATCCTGTACGTGTGCGGACTGGCAAGCACAGTGCTGTTCGGACTGG
TGGCAAGCTCCCTGGTGGACTGGCTGGGACGGAAGAATAGCTGCGTGCTGTTCAGCCTGACCTACAGCCT
GTGCTGTCTGACAAAGCTGTCCCAGGATTATTTCGTGCTGCTGGTGGGAAGAGCCCTGGGAGGACTGAGC
ACCGCCCTGCTGTTTTCCGCCTTCGAGGCCTGGTACATCCACGAGCACGTGGAGAGGCACGACTTTCCAG
CCGAGTGGATCCCAGCCACATTTGCCAGGGCAGCATTCTGGAACCACGTGCTGGCAGTGGTGGCAGGAGT
GGCAGCAGAGGCCGTGGCATCTTGGATCGGACTGGGACCTGTGGCACCATTCGTGGCCGCCATCCCTCTG
CTGGCCCTGGCAGGCGCCCTGGCCCTGAGGAACTGGGGCGAGAATTATGACAGGCAGCGCGCCTTTAGCA
GGACCTGCGCAGGAGGACTGAGGTGTCTGCTGTCCGATCGGAGAGTGCTGCTGCTGGGCACCATCCAGGC
CCTGTTCGAGTCCGTGATCTTCATCTTCGTGTTCCTGTGGACACCAGTGCTGGATCCACACGGAGCACCT
CTGGGAATCATCTTTTCTAGCTTCATGGCCGCCTCTCTGCTGGGCTCCTCTCTGTACAGGATCGCCACAA
GCAAGCGGTACCACCTGCAGCCTATGCACCTGCTGTCCCTGGCCGTGCTGATCGTGGTGTTTTCTCTGTT
CATGCTGACCTTTAGCACATCCCCTGGCCAGGAGTCCCCAGTGGAGTCTTTTATCGCCTTCCTGCTGATC
GAGCTGGCCTGTGGCCTGTACTTTCCCTCTATGAGCTTCCTGAGGCGCAAAGTGATCCCTGAGACCGAGC
AGGCAGGCGTGCTGAACTGGTTCAGGGTGCCACTGCACTCCCTGGCATGCCTGGGACTGCTGGTGCTGCA
CGACTCTGATCGGAAGACCGGCACAAGAAATATGTTTAGCATCTGTAGCGCCGTGATGGTCATGGCACTG
CTGGCTGTCGTAGGGCTTTTCACGGTAGTTCGGCACGACGCAGAGCTGAGAGTGCCATCCCCCACAGAGG
AGCCCTATGCCCCTGAGCTGTAA
